>Addgene plasmid #78084 | LRGUK gRNA (BRDN0001145468) | addgene full sequence | sequence record 188952 | Addgene Assembled Sequence
CCCGGGTGCAAAGATGGATAAAGTTTTAAACAGAGAGGAATCTTTGCAGCTAATGGACCTTCTAGGTCTT
GAAAGGAGTGGGAATTGGCTCCGGTGCCCGTCAGTGGGCAGAGCGCACATCGCCCACAGTCCCCGAGAAG
TTGGGGGGAGGGGTCGGCAATTGATCCGGTGCCTAGAGAAGGTGGCGCGGGGTAAACTGGGAAAGTGATG
TCGTGTACTGGCTCCGCCTTTTTCCCGAGGGTGGGGGAGAACCGTATATAAGTGCAGTAGTCGCCGTGAA
CGTTCTTTTTCGCAACGGGTTTGCCGCCAGAACACAGGTAAGTGCCGTGTGTGGTTCCCGCGGGCCTGGC
CTCTTTACGGGTTATGGCCCTTGCGTGCCTTGAATTACTTCCACCTGGCTGCAGTACGTGATTCTTGATC
CCGAGCTTCGGGTTGGAAGTGGGTGGGAGAGTTCGAGGCCTTGCGCTTAAGGAGCCCCTTCGCCTCGTGC
TTGAGTTGAGGCCTGGCCTGGGCGCTGGGGCCGCCGCGTGCGAATCTGGTGGCACCTTCGCGCCTGTCTC
GCTGCTTTCGATAAGTCTCTAGCCATTTAAAATTTTTGATGACCTGCTGCGACGCTTTTTTTCTGGCAAG
ATAGTCTTGTAAATGCGGGCCAAGATCTGCACACTGGTATTTCGGTTTTTGGGGCCGCGGGCGGCGACGG
GGCCCGTGCGTCCCAGCGCACATGTTCGGCGAGGCGGGGCCTGCGAGCGCGGCCACCGAGAATCGGACGG
GGGTAGTCTCAAGCTGGCCGGCCTGCTCTGGTGCCTGGCCTCGCGCCGCCGTGTATCGCCCCGCCCTGGG
CGGCAAGGCTGGCCCGGTCGGCACCAGTTGCGTGAGCGGAAAGATGGCCGCTTCCCGGCCCTGCTGCAGG
GAGCTCAAAATGGAGGACGCGGCGCTCGGGAGAGCGGGCGGGTGAGTCACCCACACAAAGGAAAAGGGCC
TTTCCGTCCTCAGCCGTCGCTTCATGTGACTCCACGGAGTACCGGGCGCCGTCCAGGCACCTCGATTAGT
TCTCGAGCTTTTGGAGTACGTCGTCTTTAGGTTGGGGGGAGGGGTTTTATGCGATGGAGTTTCCCCACAC
TGAGTGGGTGGAGACTGAAGTTAGGCCAGCTTGGCACTTGATGTAATTCTCCTTGGAATTTGCCCTTTTT
GAGTTTGGATCTTGGTTCATTCTCAAGCCTCAGACAGTGGTTCAAAGTTTTTTTCTTCCATTTCAGGTGT
CGTGACGTACGGCCACCATGACCGAGTACAAGCCCACGGTGCGCCTCGCCACCCGCGACGACGTCCCCAG
GGCCGTACGCACCCTCGCCGCCGCGTTCGCCGACTACCCCGCCACGCGCCACACCGTCGATCCGGACCGC
CACATCGAGCGGGTCACCGAGCTGCAAGAACTCTTCCTCACGCGCGTCGGGCTCGACATCGGCAAGGTGT
GGGTCGCGGACGACGGCGCCGCCGTGGCGGTCTGGACCACGCCGGAGAGCGTCGAAGCGGGGGCGGTGTT
CGCCGAGATCGGCCCGCGCATGGCCGAGTTGAGCGGTTCCCGGCTGGCCGCGCAGCAACAGATGGAAGGC
CTCCTGGCGCCGCACCGGCCCAAGGAGCCCGCGTGGTTCCTGGCCACCGTCGGAGTCTCGCCCGACCACC
AGGGCAAGGGTCTGGGCAGCGCCGTCGTGCTCCCCGGAGTGGAGGCGGCCGAGCGCGCCGGGGTGCCCGC
CTTCCTGGAGACCTCCGCGCCCCGCAACCTCCCCTTCTACGAGCGGCTCGGCTTCACCGTCACCGCCGAC
GTCGAGGTGCCCGAAGGACCGCGCACCTGGTGCATGACCCGCAAGCCCGGTGCCTGAACGCGTTAAGTCG
ACAATCAACCTCTGGATTACAAAATTTGTGAAAGATTGACTGGTATTCTTAACTATGTTGCTCCTTTTAC
GCTATGTGGATACGCTGCTTTAATGCCTTTGTATCATGCTATTGCTTCCCGTATGGCTTTCATTTTCTCC
TCCTTGTATAAATCCTGGTTGCTGTCTCTTTATGAGGAGTTGTGGCCCGTTGTCAGGCAACGTGGCGTGG
TGTGCACTGTGTTTGCTGACGCAACCCCCACTGGTTGGGGCATTGCCACCACCTGTCAGCTCCTTTCCGG
GACTTTCGCTTTCCCCCTCCCTATTGCCACGGCGGAACTCATCGCCGCCTGCCTTGCCCGCTGCTGGACA
GGGGCTCGGCTGTTGGGCACTGACAATTCCGTGGTGTTGTCGGGGAAATCATCGTCCTTTCCTTGGCTGC
TCGCCTGTGTTGCCACCTGGATTCTGCGCGGGACGTCCTTCTGCTACGTCCCTTCGGCCCTCAATCCAGC
GGACCTTCCTTCCCGCGGCCTGCTGCCGGCTCTGCGGCCTCTTCCGCGTCTTCGCCTTCGCCCTCAGACG
AGTCGGATCTCCCTTTGGGCCGCCTCCCCGCGTCGACTTTAAGACCAATGACTTACAAGGCAGCTGTAGA
TCTTAGCCACTTTTTAAAAGAAAAGGGGGGACTGGAAGGGCTAATTCACTCCCAACGAAGACAAGATCTG
CTTTTTGCTTGTACTGGGTCTCTCTGGTTAGACCAGATCTGAGCCTGGGAGCTCTCTGGCTAACTAGGGA
ACCCACTGCTTAAGCCTCAATAAAGCTTGCCTTGAGTGCTTCAAGTAGTGTGTGCCCGTCTGTTGTGTGA
CTCTGGTAACTAGAGATCCCTCAGACCCTTTTAGTCAGTGTGGAAAATCTCTAGCAGTACGTATAGTAGT
TCATGTCATCTTATTATTCAGTATTTATAACTTGCAAAGAAATGAATATCAGAGAGTGAGAGGAACTTGT
TTATTGCAGCTTATAATGGTTACAAATAAAGCAATAGCATCACAAATTTCACAAATAAAGCATTTTTTTC
ACTGCATTCTAGTTGTGGTTTGTCCAAACTCATCAATGTATCTTATCATGTCTGGCTCTAGCTATCCCGC
CCCTAACTCCGCCCATCCCGCCCCTAACTCCGCCCAGTTCCGCCCATTCTCCGCCCCATGGCTGACTAAT
TTTTTTTATTTATGCAGAGGCCGAGGCCGCCTCGGCCTCTGAGCTATTCCAGAAGTAGTGAGGAGGCTTT
TTTGGAGGCCTAGGGACGTACCCAATTCGCCCTATAGTGAGTCGTATTACGCGCGCTCACTGGCCGTCGT
TTTACAACGTCGTGACTGGGAAAACCCTGGCGTTACCCAACTTAATCGCCTTGCAGCACATCCCCCTTTC
GCCAGCTGGCGTAATAGCGAAGAGGCCCGCACCGATCGCCCTTCCCAACAGTTGCGCAGCCTGAATGGCG
AATGGG
[124 nt withheld, positions 3367-3490]
C
[91 nt withheld, positions 3492-3582]
A
[49 nt withheld, positions 3584-3632]
CCTTTGACGTTGGAGTCCACGTTCTTT
[37 nt withheld, positions 3660-3696]
ACCCTATCTCGGTCTATTCTTTTGATTTATAAGGGATTTTGCCGATTTCGGCCTATTGGTTAAAAAATGA
GCTGATTTAACAAAAATTTAACGCGAATTTTAACAAAATATTAACGCTTACAATTTAGGTGGCACTTTTC
GGGGAAATGTGCGCGGAACCCCTATTTGTTTATTTTTCTAAATACATTCAAATATGTATCCGCTCATGAG
ACAATAACCCTGATAAATGCTTCAATAATATTGAAAAAGGAAGAGTATGAGTATTCAACATTTCCGTGTC
GCCCTTATTCCCTTTTTTGCGGCATTTTGCCTTCCTGTTTTTGCTCACCCAGAAACGCTGGTGAAAGTAA
AAGATGCTGAAGATCAGTTGGGTGCACGAGTGGGTTACATCGAACTGGATCTCAACAGCGGTAAGATCCT
TGAGAGTTTTCGCCCCGAAGAACGTTTTCCAATGATGAGCACTTTTAAAGTTCTGCTATGTGGCGCGGTA
TTATCCCGTATTGACGCCGGGCAAGAGCAACTCGGTCGCCGCATACACTATTCTCAGAATGACTTGGTTG
AGTACTCACCAGTCACAGAAAAGCATCTTACGGATGGCATGACAGTAAGAGAATTATGCAGTGCTGCCAT
AACCATGAGTGATAACACTGCGGCCAACTTACTTCTGACAACGATCGGAGGACCGAAGGAGCTAACCGCT
TTTTTGCACAACATGGGGGATCATGTAACTCGCCTTGATCGTTGGGAACCGGAGCTGAATGAAGCCATAC
CAAACGACGAGCGTGACACCACGATGCCTGTAGCAATGGCAACAACGTTGCGCAAACTATTAACTGGCGA
ACTACTTACTCTAGCTTCCCGGCAACAATTAATAGACTGGATGGAGGCGGATAAAGTTGCAGGACCACTT
CTGCGCTCGGCCCTTCCGGCTGGCTGGTTTATTGCTGATAAATCTGGAGCCGGTGAGCGTGGGTCTCGCG
GTATCATTGCAGCACTGGGGCCAGATGGTAAGCCCTCCCGTATCGTAGTTATCTACACGACGGGGAGTCA
GGCAACTATGGATGAACGAAATAGACAGATCGCTGAGATAGGTGCCTCACTGATTAAGCATTGGTAACTG
TCAGACCAAGTTTACTCATATATACTTTAGATTGATTTAAAACTTCATTTTTAATTTAAAAGGATCTAGG
TGAAGATCCTTTTTGATAATCTCATGACCAAAATCCCTTAACGTGAGTTTTCGTTCCACTGAGCGTCAGA
CCCCGTAGAAAAGATCAAAGGATCTTCTTGAGATCCTTTTTTTCTGCGCGTAATCTGCTGCTTGCAAACA
AAAAAACCACCGCTACCAGCGGTGGTTTGTTTGCCGGATCAAGAGCTACCAACTCTTTTTCCGAAGGTAA
CTGGCTTCAGCAGAGCGCAGATACCAAATACTGTTCTTCTAGTGTAGCCGTAGTTAGGCCACCACTTCAA
GAACTCTGTAGCACCGCCTACATACCTCGCTCTGCTAATCCTGTTACCAGTGGCTGCTGCCAGTGGCGAT
AAGTCGTGTCTTACCGGGTTGGACTCAAGACGATAGTTACCGGATAAGGCGCAGCGGTCGGGCTGAACGG
GGGGTTCGTGCACACAGCCCAGCTTGGAGCGAACGACCTACACCGAACTGAGATACCTACAGCGTGAGCT
ATGAGAAAGCGCCACGCTTCCCGAAGGGAGAAAGGCGGACAGGTATCCGGTAAGCGGCAGGGTCGGAACA
GGAGAGCGCACGAGGGAGCTTCCAGGGGGAAACGCCTGGTATCTTTATAGTCCTGTCGGGTTTCGCCACC
TCTGACTTGAGCGTCGATTTTTGTGATGCTCGTCAGGGGGGCGGAGCCTATGGAAAAACGCCAGCAACGC
GGCCTTTTTACGGTTCCTGGCCTTTTGCTGGCCTTTTGCTCACATGTTCTTTCCTGCGTTATCCCCTGAT
TCTGTGGATAACCGTATTACCGCCTTTGAGTGAGCTGATACCGCTCGCCGCAGCCGAACGACCGAGCGCA
GCGAGTCAGTGAGCGAGGAAGCGGAAGAGCGCCCAATACGCAAACCGCCTCTCCCCGCGCGTTGGCCGAT
TCATTAATGCAGCTGGCACGACAGGTTTCCCGACTGGAAAGCGGGCAGTGAGCGCAACGCAATTAATGTG
AGTTAGCTCACTCATTAGGCACCCCAGGCTTTACACTTTATGCTTCCGGCTCGTATGTTGTGTGGAATTG
TGAGCGGATAACAATTTCACACAGGAAACAGCTATGACCATGATTACGCCAAGCGCGCAATTAACCCTCA
CTAAAGGGAACAAAAGCTGGAGCTGCAAGCTTAATGTAGTCTTATGCAATACTCTTGTAGTCTTGCAACA
TGGTAACGATGAGTTAGCAACATGCCTTACAAGGAGAGAAAAAGCACCGTGCATGCCGATTGGTGGAAGT
AAGGTGGTACGATCGTGCCTTATTAGGAAGGCAACAGACGGGTCTGACATGGATTGGACGAACCACTGAA
TTGCCGCATTGCAGAGATATTGTATTTAAGTGCCTAGCTCGATACATAAACGGGTCTCTCTGGTTAGACC
AGATCTGAGCCTGGGAGCTCTCTGGCTAACTAGGGAACCCACTGCTTAAGCCTCAATAAAGCTTGCCTTG
AGTGCTTCAAGTAGTGTGTGCCCGTCTGTTGTGTGACTCTGGTAACTAGAGATCCCTCAGACCCTTTTAG
TCAGTGTGGAAAATCTCTAGCAGTGGCGCCCGAACAGGGACTTGAAAGCGAAAGGGAAACCAGAGGAGCT
CTCTCGACGCAGGACTCGGCTTGCTGAAGCGCGCACGGCAAGAGGCGAGGGGCGGCGACTGGTGAGTACG
CCAAAAATTTTGACTAGCGGAGGCTAGAAGGAGAGAGATGGGTGCGAGAGCGTCAGTATTAAGCGGGGGA
GAATTAGATCGCGATGGGAAAAAATTCGGTTAAGGCCAGGGGGAAAGAAAAAATATAAATTAAAACATAT
AGTATGGGCAAGCAGGGAGCTAGAACGATTCGCAGTTAATCCTGGCCTGTTAGAAACATCAGAAGGCTGT
AGACAAATACTGGGACAGCTACAACCATCCCTTCAGACAGGATCAGAAGAACTTAGATCATTATATAATA
CAGTAGCAACCCTCTATTGTGTGCATCAAAGGATAGAGATAAAAGACACCAAGGAAGCTTTAGACAAGAT
AGAGGAAGAGCAAAACAAAAGTAAGACCACCGCACAGCAAGCGGCCGCTGATCTTCAGACCTGGAGGAGG
AGATATGAGGGACAATTGGAGAAGTGAATTATATAAATATAAAGTAGTAAAAATTGAACCATTAGGAGTA
GCACCCACCAAGGCAAAGAGAAGAGTGGTGCAGAGAGAAAAAAGAGCAGTGGGAATAGGAGCTTTGTTCC
TTGGGTTCTTGGGAGCAGCAGGAAGCACTATGGGCGCAGCGTCAATGACGCTGACGGTACAGGCCAGACA
ATTATTGTCTGGTATAGTGCAGCAGCAGAACAATTTGCTGAGGGCTATTGAGGCGCAACAGCATCTGTTG
CAACTCACAGTCTGGGGCATCAAGCAGCTCCAGGCAAGAATCCTGGCTGTGGAAAGATACCTAAAGGATC
AACAGCTCCTGGGGATTTGGGGTTGCTCTGGAAAACTCATTTGCACCACTGCTGTGCCTTGGAATGCTAG
TTGGAGTAATAAATCTCTGGAACAGATTTGGAATCACACGACCTGGATGGAGTGGGACAGAGAAATTAAC
AATTACACAAGCTTAATACACTCCTTAATTGAAGAATCGCAAAACCAGCAAGAAAAGAATGAACAAGAAT
TATTGGAATTAGATAAATGGGCAAGTTTGTGGAATTGGTTTAACATAACAAATTGGCTGTGGTATATAAA
ATTATTCATAATGATAGTAGGAGGCTTGGTAGGTTTAAGAATAGTTTTTGCTGTACTTTCTATAGTGAAT
AGAGTTAGGCAGGGATATTCACCATTATCGTTTCAGACCCACCTCCCAACCCCGAGGGGACCCAGAGAGG
GCCTATTTCCCATGATTCCTTCATATTTGCATATACGATACAAGGCTGTTAGAGAGATAATTAGAATTAA
TTTGACTGTAAACACAAAGATATTAGTACAAAATACGTGACGTAGAAAGTAATAATTTCTTGGGTAGTTT
GCAGTTTTAAAATTATGTTTTAAAATGGACTATCATATGCTTACCGTAACTTGAAAGTATTTCGATTTCT
TGGCTTTATATATCTTGTGGAAAGGACGAAACACCGATTCAGCATTTCGGACTCTGGTTTTAGAGCTAGA
AATAGCAAGTTAAAATAAGGCTAGTCCGTTATCAACTTGAAAAAGTGGCACCGAGTCGGTGCTTTTTTAA
GCTTGGCGTAACTAGATCTTGAGACAAATGGCAGTATTCATCCACAATTTTAAAAGAAAAGGGGGGATTG
GGGGGTACAGTGCAGGGGAAAGAATAGTAGACATAATAGCAACAGACATACAAACTAAAGAATTACAAAA
ACAAATTACAAAAATTCAAAATTTTCGGGTTTATTACAGGGACAGCAGAGATCCACTTTGGCGCCGGCTC
GAGGGGG
Features (pLannotate 1.2.2; 29 found; start..end, strand, type, name):
     14..80      +  CDS            small t antigen (fragment): SV40 (simian virus 40) small t antigen
    106..317     +  promoter       EF-1α core promoter: core promoter for human elongation factor EF-1α
    318..1256    +  intron         EF-1α intron A: intron upstream of the start codon of human EF-1α
   1278..1877    +  CDS            PuroR (fragment): puromycin N-acetyltransferase; pac from Streptomyces; confers resistance to puromycin
   1893..2481    +  misc_feature   WPRE: woodchuck hepatitis virus posttranscriptional regulatory element
   2532..2551    +  misc_feature   cPPT/CTS (fragment): central polypurine tract and central termination sequence of HIV-1
   2553..2786    +  LTR            3' LTR (ΔU3): self-inactivating 3' long terminal repeat (LTR) from HIV-1
   2864..2985    +  polyA_signal   SV40 poly(A) signal: SV40 polyadenylation signal
   3025..3160    +  rep_origin     SV40 ori: SV40 origin of replication
   3181..3199    -  promoter       T7 promoter: promoter for bacteriophage T7 RNA polymerase
   3207..3362    +  CDS            lacZα (fragment): LacZα fragment of β-galactosidase; lacZ fragment
   3367..3795    +  rep_origin     f1 ori (sequence partly withheld): f1 bacteriophage origin of replication; arrow indicates direction of (+) strand synthesis
   3848..3952    +  promoter       AmpR promoter: bla
   3953..4813    +  CDS            AmpR: β-lactamase; bla; confers resistance to ampicillin, carbenicillin, and related antibiotics
   4984..5572    +  rep_origin     ori: high-copy-number ColE1/pMB1/pBR322/pUC origin of replication
   5755..5847    +  CDS            lacI (fragment): lac repressor; lacI; The lac repressor binds to the lac operator to inhibit transcription in E. coli. This inhibition can be relieved by adding lactose or isopropyl-β-D-thiogalactopyranoside (IPTG).
   5860..5881    +  protein_bind   CAP binding site: CAP binding activates transcription in the presence of cAMP. E. coli catabolite activator protein
   5896..5926    +  promoter       lac promoter: promoter for the E. coli lac operon
   5934..5950    +  protein_bind   lac operator: The lac repressor binds to the lac operator to inhibit transcription in E. coli. This inhibition can be relieved by adding lactose or isopropyl-β-D-thiogalactopyranoside (IPTG). lac repressor encoded by lacI
   5995..6013    +  promoter       T3 promoter: promoter for bacteriophage T3 RNA polymerase
   6041..6267    +  promoter       RSV promoter: Rous sarcoma virus enhancer/promoter
   6268..6448    +  LTR            5' LTR (truncated): truncated 5' long terminal repeat (LTR) from HIV-1
   6495..6620    +  misc_feature   HIV-1 Ψ: packaging signal of human immunodeficiency virus type 1
   6604..6967    +  CDS            HIV-1 gag (fragment): gag protein from human immunodeficiency virus 1; gag
   7113..7346    +  misc_feature   RRE: The Rev response element (RRE) of HIV-1 allows for Rev-dependent mRNA export from the nucleus to the cytoplasm.
   7723..7749    +  CDS            Rev (fragment): human immunodeficiency virus 1 (HIV-1) Rev protein; rev; enhances nuclear export of unspliced and incompletely spliced viral mRNAs
   7753..7993    +  promoter       U6 promoter: RNA polymerase III promoter for human U6 snRNA
   8023..8098    +  misc_RNA       gRNA scaffold: guide RNA scaffold for the Streptococcus pyogenes CRISPR/Cas9 system
   8154..8271    +  misc_feature   cPPT/CTS: central polypurine tract and central termination sequence of HIV-1
