[The description below was written by a language model from this plasmid's Addgene catalogue record and pLannotate feature annotations shown in this document.]
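Description:
LRGUK gRNA (BRDN0001145468) is a third-generation lentiviral CRISPR guide plasmid built on the lentiGuide-Puro backbone and designed to target human LRGUK (reference transcript NM_144648.1). It is one clone from a human kinome gRNA collection. In bacteria it is maintained as a high-copy plasmid through a ColE1/pUC-type origin and selected with ampicillin via the β-lactamase gene. The backbone also carries an f1 origin, an SV40 origin and poly(A) signal, and remnants of lac and T7/T3 promoter elements that play no role in the payload.

The transfer cassette begins with an RSV promoter fused to a truncated HIV-1 5' LTR, which drives Tat-independent production of the viral genomic RNA in packaging cells. This is followed by the Ψ packaging signal with a gag fragment, the RRE for Rev-dependent nuclear export, and a cPPT/CTS element. The cassette ends in a ΔU3 self-inactivating 3' LTR. Within the provirus, a human U6 RNA polymerase III promoter expresses the 20-nt LRGUK-specific spacer joined to the Streptococcus pyogenes Cas9 guide scaffold. A separate EF-1α core promoter with its intron A drives puromycin N-acetyltransferase, which allows selection of transduced mammalian cells, and a downstream WPRE enhances transcript expression.

The plasmid does not encode Cas9. It is therefore intended for use with a separate Cas9 vector such as lentiCas9-Blast, or in cell lines that already express Cas9, to disrupt LRGUK in human cells. The cloning method is not recorded.
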