Addgene plasmid #78084: LRGUK gRNA (BRDN0001145468)
Purpose: 3rd generation lentiviral gRNA plasmid targeting human LRGUK
Depositing lab: John Doench & David Root. Depositing organization: Broad Institute. Publication: Optimized sgRNA design to maximize activity and minimize off-target effects of CRISPR-Cas9. Doench JG, Fusi N, Sullender M, Hegde M, Vaimberg EW, Donovan KF, Smith I, Tothova Z, Wilen C, Orchard R, Virgin HW, Listgarten J, Root DE. Nat Biotechnol. 2016 Jan 18. doi: 10.1038/nbt.3437. PubMed 26780180.
Backbone
  Vector backbone: lentiGuide-Puro
  Backbone manufacturer: Zhang Lab (Addgene plasmid # 52963)
  Vector type: Mammalian Expression, Lentiviral, CRISPR
  Selectable markers: Puromycin
Growth in bacteria
  Bacterial resistance: Ampicillin, 100 μg/mL
  Growth temperature: 37°C
  Growth strain: DH5alpha
  Copy number: High Copy
Gene/Insert
  Gene/Insert name: LRGUK (alt names: LRGUK; NM_144648.1)
  gRNA/shRNA sequence: ATTCAGCATTTCGGACTCTG
  Species: H. sapiens (human)
  Entrez Gene: LRGUK (a.k.a. FLJ32786)
  Promoter: hU6
  Cloning method: Unknown
  Sequencing primers: 5′ U6-F; 3′ pS2-R
Terms and licenses: Academic/Nonprofit Terms; Industry Terms: Not Available to Industry
Depositor comments: The gRNA was designed to target the following Genbank reference sequence(s): NM_144648.1. Note that this plasmid does NOT contain Cas9. It should be used in conjunction with lentiCas9-Blast (Addgene #52962) or otherwise with cell lines already expressing Cas9. Browse the full kinome gRNA library at http://www.addgene.org/pooled-library/broadgpp-human-kinome/ or visit http://www.broadinstitute.org/rnai/public/ for detailed protocols and information.
How to cite: LRGUK gRNA (BRDN0001145468) was a gift from John Doench & David Root (Addgene plasmid # 78084 ; http://n2t.net/addgene:78084 ; RRID:Addgene_78084)
