>Addgene plasmid #78084 | LRGUK gRNA (BRDN0001145468) | depositor partial sequence | sequence record 145543 | Target Sequence
ATTCAGCATTTCGGACTCTG
