>Addgene plasmid #78084 | LRGUK gRNA (BRDN0001145468) | addgene partial sequence | sequence record 188951 | hU6-F
ACGTAGCAAAGTAATAATTTCTTGGGTAGTTTGCAGTTTTAAAATTATGTTTTAAAATGGACTATCATAT
GCTTACCGTAACTTGAAAGTATTTCGATTTCTTGGCTTTATATATCTTGTGGAAAGGACGAAACACCGAT
TCAGCATTTCGGACTCTGGTTTTAGAGCTAGAAATAGCAAGTTAAAATAAGGCTAGTCCGTTATCAACTT
GAAAAAGTGGCACCGAGTCGGTGCTTTTTTAAGCTTGGCGTAACTAGATCTTGAGACAAATGGCAGTATT
CATCCACAATTTTAAAAGAAAAGGGGGGATTGGGGGGTACAGTGCAGGGGAAAGAATAGTAGACATAATA
GCAACAGACATACAAACTAAAGAATTACAAAAACAAATTACAAAAATTCAAAATTTTCGGGTTTATTACA
GGGACAGCAGAGATCCACTTTGGCGCCGGCTCGAGGGGGCCCGGGTGCAAAGATGGATAAAGTTTTAAAC
AGAGAGGAATCTTTGCAGCTAATGGACCTTCTAGGTCTTGAAAGGAGTGGGAATTGGCTCCGGTGCCCGT
CAGTGGGCAG
